Addgene plasmid #138775: pPD687 ZF14i
Purpose: Constitutive expression of ZF14i under the CMV promoter.
Depositing lab: Joshua Leonard. Depositing organization: Northwestern University.
Backbone
  Vector backbone: pPD005 pcDNA Golden Gate
  Vector type: Mammalian Expression, Synthetic Biology
Growth in bacteria
  Bacterial resistance: Ampicillin, 100 μg/mL
  Growth temperature: 37°C
  Growth strain: DH5alpha
  Copy number: High Copy
Gene/Insert
  Gene/Insert name: ZF14i
  Species: Synthetic
  Promoter: CMV
  Tag / fusion protein: 3xFlag (N terminal on insert)
  Cloning method: Restriction Enzyme; 5′ cloning site NheI (not destroyed); 3′ cloning site NotI (not destroyed)
  Sequencing primers: 5′ CGCAAATGGGCGGTAGGCGTG; 3′ TAGAAGGCACAGTCGAGG
Terms and licenses: Academic/Nonprofit Terms; Industry Terms: Not Available to Industry
Depositor comments: Leonard Lab plasmid reference number: L1312
How to cite: pPD687 ZF14i was a gift from Joshua Leonard (Addgene plasmid # 138775 ; http://n2t.net/addgene:138775 ; RRID:Addgene_138775)
