[The description below was written by a language model from this plasmid's Addgene catalogue record and pLannotate feature annotations shown in this document.]
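Description:
pPD687 ZF14i is a mammalian expression plasmid built on pPD005, a pcDNA-derived backbone adapted for Golden Gate assembly, and is catalogued for both mammalian expression and synthetic biology work. It is maintained in E. coli as a high-copy plasmid through a ColE1/pUC-type origin and selected with ampicillin via the β-lactamase gene and its native promoter. An f1 origin is also present, along with remnants of lac regulatory sequence (lac promoter, operator, CAP site and a lacI fragment) and a bom fragment carried over from the parental vector.

The payload is a synthetic coding sequence named ZF14i, placed between retained NheI and NotI sites and carrying an N-terminal 3xFLAG epitope for detection or immunoprecipitation. Transcription is driven by the human cytomegalovirus immediate-early enhancer and promoter for strong constitutive expression in mammalian cells, and is terminated by the bovine growth hormone polyadenylation signal; a T7 promoter sits just upstream of the insert. The automated annotation does not label the ZF14i open reading frame itself and detects only part of the FLAG tag. The record does not define what ZF14i encodes beyond its name, which suggests a zinc-finger-based component.

Downstream, an SV40 early promoter and SV40 polyadenylation signal flank only a short fragment of a bleomycin-resistance gene, so the feature table shows no intact mammalian selection marker, and the plasmid appears suited mainly to transient transfection. A short hit to a truncated HIV-1 LTR near the CMV promoter is probably an annotation artefact rather than a viral element. The stated use is constitutive expression of ZF14i under the CMV promoter.
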