Features (pLannotate 1.2.2; 20 found; start..end, strand, type, name):
     28..80      -  misc_feature   bom (fragment): basis of mobility region from pBR322
    235..614     +  enhancer       CMV enhancer: human cytomegalovirus immediate early enhancer
    615..818     +  promoter       CMV promoter: human cytomegalovirus (CMV) immediate early promoter
    814..847     +  LTR            5' LTR (truncated) (fragment): truncated 5' long terminal repeat (LTR) from HIV-1
    863..881     +  promoter       T7 promoter: promoter for bacteriophage T7 RNA polymerase
    952..975     +  CDS            3xFLAG (fragment): three tandem FLAG® epitope tags
   1374..1485    +  polyA_signal   bGH poly(A) signal: bovine growth hormone polyadenylation signal
   1602..1623    +  promoter       SV40 promoter (fragment): SV40 enhancer and early promoter
   1644..2072    +  rep_origin     f1 ori (sequence partly withheld): f1 bacteriophage origin of replication; arrow indicates direction of (+) strand synthesis
   2077..2099    +  promoter       SV40 promoter (fragment): SV40 enhancer and early promoter
   2100..2291    +  promoter       SV40 promoter: SV40 early promoter
   2318..2416    +  CDS            ble (fragment): BLE_KLEPN - Experimental evidence at protein level: Swiss-Prot protein existence level 1. Binding protein with a strong affinity to the bleomycin family of antibiotics. Binds to CL990; an antimitotic-antibiotic compound. From Klebsiella pneumoniae.
   2411..2532    +  polyA_signal   SV40 poly(A) signal: SV40 polyadenylation signal
   2605..2621    -  protein_bind   lac operator: The lac repressor binds to the lac operator to inhibit transcription in E. coli. This inhibition can be relieved by adding lactose or isopropyl-β-D-thiogalactopyranoside (IPTG). lac repressor encoded by lacI
   2629..2659    -  promoter       lac promoter: promoter for the E. coli lac operon
   2674..2695    -  protein_bind   CAP binding site: CAP binding activates transcription in the presence of cAMP. E. coli catabolite activator protein
   2708..2800    -  CDS            lacI (fragment): lac repressor; lacI; The lac repressor binds to the lac operator to inhibit transcription in E. coli. This inhibition can be relieved by adding lactose or isopropyl-β-D-thiogalactopyranoside (IPTG).
   2983..3571    -  rep_origin     ori: high-copy-number ColE1/pMB1/pBR322/pUC origin of replication
   3742..4602    -  CDS            AmpR: β-lactamase; bla; confers resistance to ampicillin, carbenicillin, and related antibiotics
   4603..4707    -  promoter       AmpR promoter: bla
>Addgene plasmid #138775 | pPD687 ZF14i | addgene full sequence | sequence record 320244 | Addgene NGS Result
GACGGATCGGGAGATCTCCCGATCCCCTATGGTGCACTCTCAGTACAATCTGCTCTGATGCCGCATAGTT
AAGCCAGTATCTGCTCCCTGCTTGTGTGTTGGAGGTCGCTGAGTAGTGCGCGAGCAAAATTTAAGCTACA
ACAAGGCAAGGCTTGACCGACAATTGCATGAAGAATCTGCTTAGGGTTAGGCGTTTTGCGCTGCTTCGCG
ATGTACGGGCCAGATATACGCGTTGACATTGATTATTGACTAGTTATTAATAGTAATCAATTACGGGGTC
ATTAGTTCATAGCCCATATATGGAGTTCCGCGTTACATAACTTACGGTAAATGGCCCGCCTGGCTGACCG
CCCAACGACCCCCGCCCATTGACGTCAATAATGACGTATGTTCCCATAGTAACGCCAATAGGGACTTTCC
ATTGACGTCAATGGGTGGAGTATTTACGGTAAACTGCCCACTTGGCAGTACATCAAGTGTATCATATGCC
AAGTACGCCCCCTATTGACGTCAATGACGGTAAATGGCCCGCCTGGCATTATGCCCAGTACATGACCTTA
TGGGACTTTCCTACTTGGCAGTACATCTACGTATTAGTCATCGCTATTACCATGGTGATGCGGTTTTGGC
AGTACATCAATGGGCGTGGATAGCGGTTTGACTCACGGGGATTTCCAAGTCTCCACCCCATTGACGTCAA
TGGGAGTTTGTTTTGGCACCAAAATCAACGGGACTTTCCAAAATGTCGTAACAACTCCGCCCCATTGACG
CAAATGGGCGGTAGGCGTGTACGGTGGGAGGTCTATATAAGCAGAGCTCTCTGGCTAACTAGAGAACCCA
CTGCTTACTGGCTTATCGAAATTAATACGACTCACTATAGGGAGTCCCAAGCTGGCTAGCGCCACCATGG
ATTATAAGGATCACGATGGCGACTACAAGGACCACGATATTGACTACAAAGACGATGACGATAAAATGGC
TCCTAAGAAAAAGCGCAAAGTCGGTATCCATGGCGTTCCCGGATCCTCTGGCTCTTCAGGTACCGGTGGA
GCTAGACCCGGGGAGCGCCCCTTCCAGTGTCGCATTTGCATGCGGAACTTTTCGGCTCCATCTAAATTGG
ATAGACATACCCGTACTCATACCGGTGAAAAACCGTTTCAGTGTCGGATCTGTATGCGAAATTTCTCCTT
GGGTGAAAATTTGAGAAGACATCTACGTACGCACACCGGCGAGAAGCCATTCCAATGCCGAATATGCATG
CGCAACTTCAGTGATGGTGGTAATTTGGGTAGACACCTAAAAACCCACCTGAGAGGATCTTAAGCGGCCG
CTCGAGTCTAGAGGGCCCGTTTAAACCCGCTGATCAGCCTCGACTGTGCCTTCTAGTTGCCAGCCATCTG
TTGTTTGCCCCTCCCCCGTGCCTTCCTTGACCCTGGAAGGTGCCACTCCCACTGTCCTTTCCTAATAAAA
TGAGGAAATTGCATCGCATTGTCTGAGTAGGTGTCATTCTATTCTGGGGGGTGGGGTGGGGCAGGACAGC
AAGGGGGAGGATTGGGAAGTCAATAGCAGGCATGCTGGGGATGCGGTGGGCTCTATGGCTTCTGAGGCGG
AAAGAACCAGCTGGGGCTCTAGGGGGTATCCCC
[124 nt withheld, positions 1644-1767]
C
[91 nt withheld, positions 1769-1859]
A
[49 nt withheld, positions 1861-1909]
CCTTTGACGTTGGAGTCCACGTTCTTT
[37 nt withheld, positions 1937-1973]
ACCCTATCTCGGTCTATTCTTTTGATTTATAAGGGATTTTGCCGATTTCGGCCTATTGGTTAAAAAATGA
GCTGATTTAACAAAAATTTAACGCGAATTAATTCTGTGGAATGTGTGTCAGTTAGGCTCAATTAGTCAGC
AACCATAGTCCCGCCCCTAACTCCGCCCATCCCGCCCCTAACTCCGCCCAGTTCCGCCCATTCTCCGCCC
CATGGCTGACTAATTTTTTTTATTTATGCAGAGGCCGAGGCCGCCTCTGCCTCTGAGCTATTCCAGAAGT
AGTGAGGAGGCTTTTTTGGAGGCCTAGGCTTTTGCAAAAAGCTCCCGGGAGCTTGTATATCCATTTTCGG
AGGTTGGGCTTCGGAATCGTTTTCCGGGACGCCGGCTGGATGATCCTCCAGCGCGGGGATCTCATGCTGG
AGTTCTTCGCCCACCCCAACTTGTTTATTGCAGCTTATAATGGTTACAAATAAAGCAATAGCATCACAAA
TTTCACAAATAAAGCATTTTTTTCACTGCATTCTAGTTGTGGTTTGTCCAAACTCATCAATGTATCTTAT
CATGTCTGTATACCGTCGACCTCTAGCTAGAGCTTGGCGTAATCATGGTCATAGCTGTTTCCTGTGTGAA
ATTGTTATCCGCTCACAATTCCACACAACATACGAGCCGGAAGCATAAAGTGTAAAGCCTGGGGTGCCTA
ATGAGTGAGCTAACTCACATTAATTGCGTTGCGCTCACTGCCCGCTTTCCAGTCGGGAAACCTGTCGTGC
CAGCTGCATTAATGAATCGGCCAACGCGCGGGGAGAGGCGGTTTGCGTATTGGGCGCTCTTCCGCTTCCT
CGCTCACTGACTCGCTGCGCTCGGTCGTTCGGCTGCGGCGAGCGGTATCAGCTCACTCAAAGGCGGTAAT
ACGGTTATCCACAGAATCAGGGGATAACGCAGGAAAGAACATGTGAGCAAAAGGCCAGCAAAAGGCCAGG
AACCGTAAAAAGGCCGCGTTGCTGGCGTTTTTCCATAGGCTCCGCCCCCCTGACGAGCATCACAAAAATC
GACGCTCAAGTCAGAGGTGGCGAAACCCGACAGGACTATAAAGATACCAGGCGTTTCCCCCTGGAAGCTC
CCTCGTGCGCTCTCCTGTTCCGACCCTGCCGCTTACCGGATACCTGTCCGCCTTTCTCCCTTCGGGAAGC
GTGGCGCTTTCTCATAGCTCACGCTGTAGGTATCTCAGTTCGGTGTAGGTCGTTCGCTCCAAGCTGGGCT
GTGTGCACGAACCCCCCGTTCAGCCCGACCGCTGCGCCTTATCCGGTAACTATCGTCTTGAGTCCAACCC
GGTAAGACACGACTTATCGCCACTGGCAGCAGCCACTGGTAACAGGATTAGCAGAGCGAGGTATGTAGGC
GGTGCTACAGAGTTCTTGAAGTGGTGGCCTAACTACGGCTACACTAGAAGAACAGTATTTGGTATCTGCG
CTCTGCTGAAGCCAGTTACCTTCGGAAAAAGAGTTGGTAGCTCTTGATCCGGCAAACAAACCACCGCTGG
TAGCGGTGGTTTTTTTGTTTGCAAGCAGCAGATTACGCGCAGAAAAAAAGGATCTCAAGAAGATCCTTTG
ATCTTTTCTACGGGGTCTGACGCTCAGTGGAACGAAAACTCACGTTAAGGGATTTTGGTCATGAGATTAT
CAAAAAGGATCTTCACCTAGATCCTTTTAAATTAAAAATGAAGTTTTAAATCAATCTAAAGTATATATGA
GTAAACTTGGTCTGACAGTTACCAATGCTTAATCAGTGAGGCACCTATCTCAGCGATCTGTCTATTTCGT
TCATCCATAGTTGCCTGACTCCCCGTCGTGTAGATAACTACGATACGGGAGGGCTTACCATCTGGCCCCA
GTGCTGCAATGATACCGCGAGATCCACGCTCACCGGCTCCAGATTTATCAGCAATAAACCAGCCAGCCGG
AAGGGCCGAGCGCAGAAGTGGTCCTGCAACTTTATCCGCCTCCATCCAGTCTATTAATTGTTGCCGGGAA
GCTAGAGTAAGTAGTTCGCCAGTTAATAGTTTGCGCAACGTTGTTGCCATTGCTACAGGCATCGTGGTGT
CACGCTCGTCGTTTGGTATGGCTTCATTCAGCTCCGGTTCCCAACGATCAAGGCGAGTTACATGATCCCC
CATGTTGTGCAAAAAAGCGGTTAGCTCCTTCGGTCCTCCGATCGTTGTCAGAAGTAAGTTGGCCGCAGTG
TTATCACTCATGGTTATGGCAGCACTGCATAATTCTCTTACTGTCATGCCATCCGTAAGATGCTTTTCTG
TGACTGGTGAGTACTCAACCAAGTCATTCTGAGAATAGTGTATGCGGCGACCGAGTTGCTCTTGCCCGGC
GTCAATACGGGATAATACCGCGCCACATAGCAGAACTTTAAAAGTGCTCATCATTGGAAAACGTTCTTCG
GGGCGAAAACTCTCAAGGATCTTACCGCTGTTGAGATCCAGTTCGATGTAACCCACTCGTGCACCCAACT
GATCTTCAGCATCTTTTACTTTCACCAGCGTTTCTGGGTGAGCAAAAACAGGAAGGCAAAATGCCGCAAA
AAAGGGAATAAGGGCGACACGGAAATGTTGAATACTCATACTCTTCCTTTTTCAATATTATTGAAGCATT
TATCAGGGTTATTGTCTCATGAGCGGATACATATTTGAATGTATTTAGAAAAATAAACAAATAGGGGTTC
CGCGCACATTTCCCCGAAAAGTGCCACCTGACGTC
