>Addgene plasmid #138775 | pPD687 ZF14i | depositor partial sequence | sequence record 268217 | ZF14i gene
ATGGATTATAAGGATCACGATGGCGACTACAAGGACCACGATATTGACTACAAAGACGATGACGATAAAA
TGGCTCCTAAGAAAAAGCGCAAAGTCGGTATCCATGGCGTTCCCGGATCCTCTGGCTCTTCAGGTACCGG
TGGAGCTAGACCCGGGGAGCGCCCCTTCCAGTGTCGCATTTGCATGCGGAACTTTTCGGCTCCATCTAAA
TTGGATAGACATACCCGTACTCATACCGGTGAAAAACCGTTTCAGTGTCGGATCTGTATGCGAAATTTCT
CCTTGGGTGAAAATTTGAGAAGACATCTACGTACGCACACCGGCGAGAAGCCATTCCAATGCCGAATATG
CATGCGCAACTTCAGTGATGGTGGTAATTTGGGTAGACACCTAAAAACCCACCTGAGAGGATCTTAA
